Addgene plasmid #122359: pTV-Etv5-tdiRFP670-PEST
Purpose: Targeting vector for mouse Etv5 to insert 2A-tdiRFP670-PEST into immediately upstream of stop codon.
Depositing lab: Hiroshi Ochiai. Depositing organization: Hiroshima University. Publication: Genome-wide kinetic properties of transcriptional bursting in mouse embryonic stem cells. Ochiai H, Hayashi T, Umeda M, Yoshimura M, Harada A, Shimizu Y, Nakano K, Saitoh N, Liu Z, Yamamoto T, Okamura T, Ohkawa Y, Kimura H, Nikaido I. Sci Adv. 2020 Jun 17;6(25):eaaz6699. doi: 10.1126/sciadv.aaz6699. eCollection 2020 Jun. PubMed 32596448.
Backbone
  Vector backbone: pBSK
  Backbone size w/o insert (bp): 2850
  Total vector size (bp): 7118
  Vector type: Mouse Targeting
Growth in bacteria
  Bacterial resistance: Ampicillin, 100 μg/mL
  Growth temperature: 37°C
  Growth strain: DH5alpha
  Copy number: High Copy
Gene/Insert
  Gene/Insert name: 2A-tdiRFP-PEST with homology arms for Etv5
  Species: Synthetic
  Insert size (bp): 4268
  Cloning method: Gibson Cloning
  Sequencing primers: 5′ M13-fwr; 3′ M13-rev
Terms and licenses: Academic/Nonprofit Terms; Industry Terms: Not Available to Industry
How to cite: pTV-Etv5-tdiRFP670-PEST was a gift from Hiroshi Ochiai (Addgene plasmid # 122359 ; http://n2t.net/addgene:122359 ; RRID:Addgene_122359)
