[The description below was written by a language model from this plasmid's Addgene catalogue record and pLannotate feature annotations shown in this document.]
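Description:
pTV-Etv5-tdiRFP670-PEST is a mouse gene-targeting (knock-in donor) plasmid of about 7.1 kb built on a pBluescript-type pBSK backbone. It is propagated in E. coli through a high-copy ColE1/pUC origin and selected with ampicillin via the bla gene. The backbone also retains the f1 phage origin, flanking T7 and T3 promoters, and remnants of the lac promoter/lacZα region and multiple cloning site. The roughly 4.3 kb insert was assembled by Gibson cloning. No mammalian promoter or drug-selection cassette is annotated, as expected for a donor whose reporter is driven by the endogenous locus.

The insert places a 2A-tdiRFP670-PEST cassette between homology arms for mouse Etv5, so that homologous recombination inserts it immediately upstream of the Etv5 stop codon. The annotated ETV5 coding fragment is matched by similarity to the human protein. It corresponds to the end of the coding region within the 5' arm, and the unannotated stretch after the cassette presumably forms the 3' arm. The 2A peptide itself is not annotated but is stated in the catalogue entry, and it lets the reporter be translated from the Etv5 transcript as a separate polypeptide. The reporter is a tandem dimer of the near-infrared, biliverdin-dependent protein iRFP670. Its two copies are joined by a short linker that the annotation software matched to TDsmURFP. A PEST degron from mouse ornithine decarboxylase follows and shortens the protein's half-life, so fluorescence tracks current expression more closely. A single loxP site lies upstream of the reporter and a minimal FRT site downstream, but the record does not explain their role. The associated publication concerns transcriptional bursting kinetics in mouse embryonic stem cells, which suggests use as a reporter of endogenous Etv5 expression. The two sequence records give matching annotations and differ by only two nucleotides.
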