Features (pLannotate 1.2.2; 20 found; start..end, strand, type, name):
     30..458     -  rep_origin     f1 ori (sequence partly withheld): f1 bacteriophage origin of replication; arrow indicates direction of (+) strand synthesis
    463..618     -  CDS            lacZα (fragment): LacZα fragment of β-galactosidase; lacZ fragment
    626..644     +  promoter       T7 promoter: promoter for bacteriophage T7 RNA polymerase
    653..675     -  misc_feature   MCS (fragment): pBluescript multiple cloning site
   1447..1677    +  CDS            ETV5 (fragment): ETV5_HUMAN - Also known as ERM. Experimental evidence at protein level: Swiss-Prot protein existence level 1. Binds to DNA sequences containing the consensus nucleotide core sequence 5'-GGAA.-3'. From Homo sapiens (Human).
   1732..1765    +  protein_bind   loxP: Cre-mediated recombination occurs in the 8-bp core sequence (GCATACAT). Cre recombinase
   1801..2733    +  CDS            iRFP670: iRFP670 is a basic (constitutively fluorescent) near ir fluorescent protein published in 2013, derived from Rhodopseudomonas palustris CGA009. It has low acid sensitivity. It requires the cofactor biliverdin for fluorescence.
   2734..2811    +  CDS            TDsmURFP (fragment): TDsmURFP is a basic (constitutively fluorescent) near ir fluorescent protein published in 2016, derived from Trichodesmium erythraeum IMS101. It requires the cofactor biliverdin for fluorescence.
   2803..3735    +  CDS            iRFP670: iRFP670 is a basic (constitutively fluorescent) near ir fluorescent protein published in 2013, derived from Rhodopseudomonas palustris CGA009. It has low acid sensitivity. It requires the cofactor biliverdin for fluorescence.
   3757..3876    +  CDS            hPEST: PEST degradation sequence from mouse ornithine decarboxylase human codon-optimized
   3879..3912    +  protein_bind   FRT (minimal): supports FLP-mediated excision but not integration (Turan and Bode, 2011) FLP recombinase from the Saccharomyces cerevisiae 2μ plasmid
   4894..4917    -  misc_feature   MCS (fragment): pBluescript multiple cloning site
   4930..4948    -  promoter       T3 promoter: promoter for bacteriophage T3 RNA polymerase
   4993..5009    -  protein_bind   lac operator: The lac repressor binds to the lac operator to inhibit transcription in E. coli. This inhibition can be relieved by adding lactose or isopropyl-β-D-thiogalactopyranoside (IPTG). lac repressor encoded by lacI
   5017..5047    -  promoter       lac promoter: promoter for the E. coli lac operon
   5062..5083    -  protein_bind   CAP binding site: CAP binding activates transcription in the presence of cAMP. E. coli catabolite activator protein
   5096..5188    -  CDS            lacI (fragment): lac repressor; lacI; The lac repressor binds to the lac operator to inhibit transcription in E. coli. This inhibition can be relieved by adding lactose or isopropyl-β-D-thiogalactopyranoside (IPTG).
   5371..5959    -  rep_origin     ori: high-copy-number ColE1/pMB1/pBR322/pUC origin of replication
   6130..6990    -  CDS            AmpR: β-lactamase; bla; confers resistance to ampicillin, carbenicillin, and related antibiotics
   6991..7095    -  promoter       AmpR promoter: bla
>Addgene plasmid #122359 | pTV-Etv5-tdiRFP670-PEST | depositor full sequence | sequence record 233458 | pTV-Etv5-tdiRFP670-PEST sequence 7118 bps
CTAAATTGTAAGCGTTAATATTTTGTTAAAATTCGCGTTAAATTTTTGTTAAATCAGCTCATTTTTTAAC
CAATAGGCCGAAATCGGCAAAATCCCTTATAAATCAAAAGAATAGACCGAGATAGGGT
[37 nt withheld, positions 129-165]
AAAGAACGTGGACTCCAACGTCAAAGG
[49 nt withheld, positions 193-241]
T
[91 nt withheld, positions 243-333]
G
[124 nt withheld, positions 335-458]
CCCATTCGCCATTCAGGCTGCGCAACTGTTGGGAAGGGCGATCGGTGCGGGCCTCTTCGCTATTACGCCA
GCTGGCGAAAGGGGGATGTGCTGCAAGGCGATTAAGTTGGGTAACGCCAGGGTTTTCCCAGTCACGACGT
TGTAAAACGACGGCCAGTGAGCGCGCGTAATACGACTCACTATAGGGCGAATTGGGTACCGGGCCCCCCC
TCGAGGTGGATTTTAAGTTCAGGGCTAACCTGAGCTACATAGTGAGTTCCAATTCAACAGACCCATGCAC
TAAAGTGACAGGTGTGGCCAAGGTGGAGTCTGGGGCCTGCAACAGACTGAAGTTCCACAGAAGCTGGCTG
ATCATATTCTTAATTGGCGAGCTTGGGAGATTGCTCAGTAGTTAAAGCTCCTTCCATGCAAGAGGGCTGG
AGTTCAGATCCCCAGAACCCAGGTAATTCTAGCCTGGGAAGTCAGGTGATTCAATCCCTAGAACTATTTC
AGCCAATTCTAGGCTTGACAGAAGGGTTCCTGCCTCAAAGGTGAAAGAAACAGTGATGGAAGATTCTTGA
CTTGAGTCATGTGCCTTCGAAGAAAACAGGGCTCTGAGCCCTTCGAAATAGCACGTCCATCCTGGGAAAA
CCATAAGCTCTGGAGGTCACTGGAAATGTGGTCTGGCATCTGCATTGTGACTTAAGTACCACACCAGCCC
CTGTCAGTACAGGTAGAATACGGCTTCCTTACTGCTCAAGGAGCCTGCCCCTGCATGCATTTGAAATCCA
AAAATTTAAATGCTGTCTTTTAAAATACTGAGCTGAGGTGTCAACAAAACCCTTGGTGGGGAATAGGTCC
CTAAGATGCGATTGGAATAATCAGCTGCTACTTAGCCCCTTTGGCGCTTGACTCCCTGAGAGGTTGGCAT
CTTAGAAGTTCTCATTTTCTTCACTGGAGTCCCCTCACCCCCGAGTGTCGTGCTCCAGCTGAGTCTCGTG
TGATCTGTCTTCTCACGCAGGTGGCTGGGGAACGCTACGTCTACAAATTTGTGTGTGACCCGGATGCACT
CTTCTCTATGGCCTTCCCGGACAATCAGCGCCCGTTCCTGAAGGCAGAATCCGAATGCCCCCTCAATGAG
GAGGACACGCTGCCTCTGACTCACTTTGAAGACAACCCTGCTTACCTCCTGGACATGGATCGCTGCAGCA
GCCTCCCCTACACCGAAGGCTTCGCTTACGAGGGAAGAGGTAGCCTGCTAACTTGCGGGGACGTAGAGGA
AAATCCTGGTCCCATAACTTCGTATAGCATACATTATACGAAGTTATCAATGGGCCCAAAAAAGAAAAGA
AAAGTTGAATTCATGGCCAGAAAAGTGGACCTGACCAGTTGTGACCGAGAGCCGATACACATTCCTGGCT
CTATCCAGCCATGTGGGTGTTTGCTGGCCTGCGATGCCCAGGCAGTCAGGATTACTCGAATTACCGAAAA
TGCGGGTGCCTTCTTTGGCCGTGAAACGCCCCGTGTCGGCGAACTCTTAGCCGATTATTTCGGAGAAACC
GAGGCTCACGCACTTAGGAACGCACTGGCGCAATCAAGCGATCCCAAACGCCCTGCTCTCATCTTTGGGT
GGAGAGATGGACTGACAGGCCGTACTTTCGACATAAGCCTTCACCGGCATGACGGAACCAGTATAATTGA
GTTTGAACCGGCCGCCGCTGAGCAAGCAGACAACCCCCTTCGCCTGACCAGACAAATTATCGCCCGCACT
AAGGAGCTGAAATCGCTGGAAGAAATGGCCGCTCGTGTTCCCAGGTATCTTCAGGCAATGCTGGGTTATC
ATAGGGTAATGCTCTACAGATTCGCCGACGATGGCTCTGGTATGGTAATAGGGGAGGCCAAGCGATCCGA
CCTGGAGTCTTTTCTGGGGCAGCATTTCCCCGCATCTCTAGTACCCCAGCAGGCAAGGCTTTTGTACCTC
AAGAATGCCATCCGCGTGGTATCGGACTCCCGCGGTATTAGTAGCAGGATCGTTCCAGAACACGACGCCT
CTGGAGCTGCGCTGGATCTGTCTTTCGCTCACCTCCGATCTATCAGCCCTTGTCATTTAGAGTTTCTGCG
AAATATGGGGGTCAGCGCAAGTATGTCCCTGAGCATAATAATCGATGGAACACTATGGGGCCTAATAATT
TGCCATCATTACGAACCTAGAGCAGTACCAATGGCACAGCGAGTGGCCGCCGAAATGTTCGCCGATTTTT
TGTCTCTTCATTTTACTGCCGCTCACCATCAGCGCGGCCACGGGACTGGCTCGACAGGTTCTGGCAGTAG
TGGGACTGCTTCATCAGAAGATAATAACATGGCCATGGCCAGAAAAGTGGACCTGACCAGTTGTGACCGA
GAGCCGATACACATTCCTGGCTCTATCCAGCCATGTGGGTGTTTGCTGGCCTGCGATGCCCAGGCAGTCA
GGATTACTCGAATTACCGAAAATGCGGGTGCCTTCTTTGGCCGTGAAACGCCCCGTGTCGGCGAACTCTT
AGCCGATTATTTCGGAGAAACCGAGGCTCACGCACTTAGGAACGCACTGGCGCAATCAAGCGATCCCAAA
CGCCCTGCTCTCATCTTTGGGTGGAGAGATGGACTGACAGGCCGTACTTTCGACATAAGCCTTCACCGGC
ATGACGGAACCAGTATAATTGAGTTTGAACCGGCCGCCGCTGAGCAAGCAGACAACCCCCTTCGCCTGAC
CAGACAAATTATCGCCCGCACTAAGGAGCTGAAATCGCTGGAAGAAATGGCCGCTCGTGTTCCCAGGTAT
CTTCAGGCAATGCTGGGTTATCATAGGGTAATGCTCTACAGATTCGCCGACGATGGCTCTGGTATGGTAA
TAGGGGAGGCCAAGCGATCCGACCTGGAGTCTTTTCTGGGGCAGCATTTCCCCGCATCTCTAGTACCCCA
GCAGGCAAGGCTTTTGTACCTCAAGAATGCCATCCGCGTGGTATCGGACTCCCGCGGTATTAGTAGCAGG
ATCGTTCCAGAACACGACGCCTCTGGAGCTGCGCTGGATCTGTCTTTCGCTCACCTCCGATCTATCAGCC
CTTGTCATTTAGAGTTTCTGCGAAATATGGGGGTCAGCGCAAGTATGTCCCTGAGCATAATAATCGATGG
AACACTATGGGGCCTAATAATTTGCCATCATTACGAACCTAGAGCAGTACCAATGGCACAGCGAGTGGCC
GCCGAAATGTTCGCCGATTTTTTGTCTCTTCATTTTACTGCCGCTCACCATCAGCGCGGATCCGCGTTTA
AACTCGAGTCTCACGGCTTCCCTCCCGAGGTGGAGGAGCAGGCCGCCGGCACCCTGCCCATGAGCTGCGC
CCAGGAGAGCGGCATGGATAGACACCCTGCTGCTTGCGCCAGCGCCAGGATCAACGTCTTGAAGTTCCTA
TTCTCTAGAAAGTATAGGAACTTCTAGTAAGTTTCTGAATGGCCGAGTAGCCACGCCCTAGAGCTAGCAG
TCCTCATCCAGGCAACCGAGGGCAGTGGTTTTGTTTGTGTTCTTGGCTGTTCCTAAAGCTTGCCCTTTGA
GTATTATCAGGAGAACCCAAGCTGTCTCTGGATTCGACACCCTTTAAGACAAATACCTTGGCTCGGGAGG
AGTGGGAACAGGGAGAGACAAAAACCACCACTTCCTGGGGAGACGTGGATACCGTCCTCCTTGCCACCAT
GGCCAGTATGTGCAGAGCAGTACTGCAGTGTGTTCAGGGTTAGCGCCCATGAAAGGGGACCGAGTGTATG
ACAATCTGCGTTGATCATGGACTACTAAAATGCCTTCACACAGGAGGCTTTGACTTGCACAATTCTTTGG
GAAGAAACTGCACACCCATAGGACAGTCGATAAGGCTGAGTCGGGGAGGCTCAGACCATTGAGGCTTGAA
ATTGCAAAACTCTTGTAGCTCATTCTGAAATCTTTCCCCTGTAGTCCAGAACTGGGGAGGCCAGGAGAGC
CGTTACTCACTCCATGGCTCTCAGACCGCGTTCCTCTTTGGCCTTCCTTCCAGCCGAGCCGTCACCATAA
GTAAATCAAGTCCCTTCCTCCCAGTCACACGGCTGAGCGCAGACGGCTTGTTTTAAAAAGATGATGAACA
TGACAGTATTTTGTTTTGCTTTGATTTGGGGGGGAAGGGTTCATCTTGCTTTTGGAGGTTGTTTTGGGGA
AAAAACAGTTTATATAAACTGATTTTTGTAGTTTTGGTATTTAAAGCAAAAACAAACAAAAAACAAACCC
CTTTTTGGTACCTGCACTGCATCCCTCGGGTGGGGCAGTGCCTACTTTGGAAGATGCTGCAGCCTGCGAG
GGGATCTGCTGGGGCTTCCCCTTCGCCACACAGAAGCCTGCTTAGTGCTTTCTGCACCAGACAACCTGTT
GAGGCGTATAACCTGATCTGTACATGCGGCCGCCACCGCGGTGGAGCTCCAGCTTTTGTTCCCTTTAGTG
AGGGTTAATTGCGCGCTTGGCGTAATCATGGTCATAGCTGTTTCCTGTGTGAAATTGTTATCCGCTCACA
ATTCCACACAACATACGAGCCGGAAGCATAAAGTGTAAAGCCTGGGGTGCCTAATGAGTGAGCTAACTCA
CATTAATTGCGTTGCGCTCACTGCCCGCTTTCCAGTCGGGAAACCTGTCGTGCCAGCTGCATTAATGAAT
CGGCCAACGCGCGGGGAGAGGCGGTTTGCGTATTGGGCGCTCTTCCGCTTCCTCGCTCACTGACTCGCTG
CGCTCGGTCGTTCGGCTGCGGCGAGCGGTATCAGCTCACTCAAAGGCGGTAATACGGTTATCCACAGAAT
CAGGGGATAACGCAGGAAAGAACATGTGAGCAAAAGGCCAGCAAAAGGCCAGGAACCGTAAAAAGGCCGC
GTTGCTGGCGTTTTTCCATAGGCTCCGCCCCCCTGACGAGCATCACAAAAATCGACGCTCAAGTCAGAGG
TGGCGAAACCCGACAGGACTATAAAGATACCAGGCGTTTCCCCCTGGAAGCTCCCTCGTGCGCTCTCCTG
TTCCGACCCTGCCGCTTACCGGATACCTGTCCGCCTTTCTCCCTTCGGGAAGCGTGGCGCTTTCTCATAG
CTCACGCTGTAGGTATCTCAGTTCGGTGTAGGTCGTTCGCTCCAAGCTGGGCTGTGTGCACGAACCCCCC
GTTCAGCCCGACCGCTGCGCCTTATCCGGTAACTATCGTCTTGAGTCCAACCCGGTAAGACACGACTTAT
CGCCACTGGCAGCAGCCACTGGTAACAGGATTAGCAGAGCGAGGTATGTAGGCGGTGCTACAGAGTTCTT
GAAGTGGTGGCCTAACTACGGCTACACTAGAAGGACAGTATTTGGTATCTGCGCTCTGCTGAAGCCAGTT
ACCTTCGGAAAAAGAGTTGGTAGCTCTTGATCCGGCAAACAAACCACCGCTGGTAGCGGTGGTTTTTTTG
TTTGCAAGCAGCAGATTACGCGCAGAAAAAAAGGATCTCAAGAAGATCCTTTGATCTTTTCTACGGGGTC
TGACGCTCAGTGGAACGAAAACTCACGTTAAGGGATTTTGGTCATGAGATTATCAAAAAGGATCTTCACC
TAGATCCTTTTAAATTAAAAATGAAGTTTTAAATCAATCTAAAGTATATATGAGTAAACTTGGTCTGACA
GTTACCAATGCTTAATCAGTGAGGCACCTATCTCAGCGATCTGTCTATTTCGTTCATCCATAGTTGCCTG
ACTCCCCGTCGTGTAGATAACTACGATACGGGAGGGCTTACCATCTGGCCCCAGTGCTGCAATGATACCG
CGGCTGCCACGCTCACCGGCTCCAGATTTATCAGCAATAAACCAGCCAGCCGGAAGGGCCGAGCGCAGAA
GTGGTCCTGCAACTTTATCCGCCTCCATCCAGTCTATTAATTGTTGCCGGGAAGCTAGAGTAAGTAGTTC
GCCAGTTAATAGTTTGCGCAACGTTGTTGCCATTGCTACAGGCATCGTGGTGTCACGCTCGTCGTTTGGT
ATGGCTTCATTCAGCTCCGGTTCCCAACGATCAAGGCGAGTTACATGATCCCCCATGTTGTGCAAAAAAG
CGGTTAGCTCCTTCGGTCCTCCGATCGTTGTCAGAAGTAAGTTGGCCGCAGTGTTATCACTCATGGTTAT
GGCAGCACTGCATAATTCTCTTACTGTCATGCCATCCGTAAGATGCTTTTCTGTGACTGGTGAGTACTCA
ACCAAGTCATTCTGAGAATAGTGTATGCGGCGACCGAGTTGCTCTTGCCCGGCGTCAATACGGGATAATA
CCGCGCCACATAGCAGAACTTTAAAAGTGCTCATCATTGGAAAACGTTCTTCGGGGCGAAAACTCTCAAG
GATCTTACCGCTGTTGAGATCCAGTTCGATGTAACCCACTCGTGCACCCAACTGATCTTCAGCATCTTTT
ACTTTCACCAGCGTTTCTGGGTGAGCAAAAACAGGAAGGCAAAATGCCGCAAAAAAGGGAATAAGGGCGA
CACGGAAATGTTGAATACTCATACTCTTCCTTTTTCAATATTATTGAAGCATTTATCAGGGTTATTGTCT
CATGAGCGGATACATATTTGAATGTATTTAGAAAAATAAACAAATAGGGGTTCCGCGCACATTTCCCCGA
AAAGTGCCAC
