Features (pLannotate 1.2.2; 20 found; start..end, strand, type, name):
     30..458     -  rep_origin     f1 ori (sequence partly withheld): f1 bacteriophage origin of replication; arrow indicates direction of (+) strand synthesis
    463..618     -  CDS            lacZα (fragment): LacZα fragment of β-galactosidase; lacZ fragment
    626..644     +  promoter       T7 promoter: promoter for bacteriophage T7 RNA polymerase
    653..675     -  misc_feature   MCS (fragment): pBluescript multiple cloning site
   1447..1677    +  CDS            ETV5 (fragment): ETV5_HUMAN - Also known as ERM. Experimental evidence at protein level: Swiss-Prot protein existence level 1. Binds to DNA sequences containing the consensus nucleotide core sequence 5'-GGAA.-3'. From Homo sapiens (Human).
   1732..1765    +  protein_bind   loxP: Cre-mediated recombination occurs in the 8-bp core sequence (GCATACAT). Cre recombinase
   1801..2733    +  CDS            iRFP670: iRFP670 is a basic (constitutively fluorescent) near ir fluorescent protein published in 2013, derived from Rhodopseudomonas palustris CGA009. It has low acid sensitivity. It requires the cofactor biliverdin for fluorescence.
   2734..2811    +  CDS            TDsmURFP (fragment): TDsmURFP is a basic (constitutively fluorescent) near ir fluorescent protein published in 2016, derived from Trichodesmium erythraeum IMS101. It requires the cofactor biliverdin for fluorescence.
   2803..3735    +  CDS            iRFP670: iRFP670 is a basic (constitutively fluorescent) near ir fluorescent protein published in 2013, derived from Rhodopseudomonas palustris CGA009. It has low acid sensitivity. It requires the cofactor biliverdin for fluorescence.
   3757..3876    +  CDS            hPEST: PEST degradation sequence from mouse ornithine decarboxylase human codon-optimized
   3879..3912    +  protein_bind   FRT (minimal): supports FLP-mediated excision but not integration (Turan and Bode, 2011) FLP recombinase from the Saccharomyces cerevisiae 2μ plasmid
   4893..4916    -  misc_feature   MCS (fragment): pBluescript multiple cloning site
   4929..4947    -  promoter       T3 promoter: promoter for bacteriophage T3 RNA polymerase
   4992..5008    -  protein_bind   lac operator: The lac repressor binds to the lac operator to inhibit transcription in E. coli. This inhibition can be relieved by adding lactose or isopropyl-β-D-thiogalactopyranoside (IPTG). lac repressor encoded by lacI
   5016..5046    -  promoter       lac promoter: promoter for the E. coli lac operon
   5061..5082    -  protein_bind   CAP binding site: CAP binding activates transcription in the presence of cAMP. E. coli catabolite activator protein
   5095..5187    -  CDS            lacI (fragment): lac repressor; lacI; The lac repressor binds to the lac operator to inhibit transcription in E. coli. This inhibition can be relieved by adding lactose or isopropyl-β-D-thiogalactopyranoside (IPTG).
   5370..5958    -  rep_origin     ori: high-copy-number ColE1/pMB1/pBR322/pUC origin of replication
   6129..6989    -  CDS            AmpR: β-lactamase; bla; confers resistance to ampicillin, carbenicillin, and related antibiotics
   6990..7093    -  promoter       AmpR promoter: bla
>Addgene plasmid #122359 | pTV-Etv5-tdiRFP670-PEST | addgene full sequence | sequence record 238895 | Addgene NGS Result
CTAAATTGTAAGCGTTAATATTTTGTTAAAATTCGCGTTAAATTTTTGTTAAATCAGCTCATTTTTTAAC
CAATAGGCCGAAATCGGCAAAATCCCTTATAAATCAAAAGAATAGACCGAGATAGGGT
[37 nt withheld, positions 129-165]
AAAGAACGTGGACTCCAACGTCAAAGG
[49 nt withheld, positions 193-241]
T
[91 nt withheld, positions 243-333]
G
[124 nt withheld, positions 335-458]
CCCATTCGCCATTCAGGCTGCGCAACTGTTGGGAAGGGCGATCGGTGCGGGCCTCTTCGCTATTACGCCA
GCTGGCGAAAGGGGGATGTGCTGCAAGGCGATTAAGTTGGGTAACGCCAGGGTTTTCCCAGTCACGACGT
TGTAAAACGACGGCCAGTGAGCGCGCGTAATACGACTCACTATAGGGCGAATTGGGTACCGGGCCCCCCC
TCGAGGTGGATTTTAAGTTCAGGGCTAACCTGAGCTACATAGTGAGTTCCAATTCAACAGACCCATGCAC
TAAAGTGACAGGTGTGGCCAAGGTGGAGTCTGGGGCCTGCAACAGACTGAAGTTCCACAGAAGCTGGCTG
ATCATATTCTTAATTGGCGAGCTTGGGAGATTGCTCAGTAGTTAAAGCTCCTTCCATGCAAGAGGGCTGG
AGTTCAGATCCCCAGAACCCAGGTAATTCTAGCCTGGGAAGTCAGGTGATTCAATCCCTAGAACTATTTC
AGCCAATTCTAGGCTTGACAGAAGGGTTCCTGCCTCAAAGGTGAAAGAAACAGTGATGGAAGATTCTTGA
CTTGAGTCATGTGCCTTCGAAGAAAACAGGGCTCTGAGCCCTTCGAAATAGCACGTCCATCCTGGGAAAA
CCATAAGCTCTGGAGGTCACTGGAAATGTGGTCTGGCATCTGCATTGTGACTTAAGTACCACACCAGCCC
CTGTCAGTACAGGTAGAATACGGCTTCCTTACTGCTCAAGGAGCCTGCCCCTGCATGCATTTGAAATCCA
AAAATTTAAATGCTGTCTTTTAAAATACTGAGCTGAGGTGTCAACAAAACCCTTGGTGGGGAATAGGTCC
CTAAGATGCGATTGGAATAATCAGCTGCTACTTAGCCCCTTTGGCGCTTGACTCCCTGAGAGGTTGGCAT
CTTAGAAGTTCTCATTTTCTTCACTGGAGTCCCCTCACCCCCGAGTGTCGTGCTCCAGCTGAGTCTCGTG
TGATCTGTCTTCTCACGCAGGTGGCTGGGGAACGCTACGTCTACAAATTTGTGTGTGACCCGGATGCACT
CTTCTCTATGGCCTTCCCGGACAATCAGCGCCCGTTCCTGAAGGCAGAATCCGAATGCCCCCTCAATGAG
GAGGACACGCTGCCTCTGACTCACTTTGAAGACAACCCTGCTTACCTCCTGGACATGGATCGCTGCAGCA
GCCTCCCCTACACCGAAGGCTTCGCTTACGAGGGAAGAGGTAGCCTGCTAACTTGCGGGGACGTAGAGGA
AAATCCTGGTCCCATAACTTCGTATAGCATACATTATACGAAGTTATCAATGGGCCCAAAAAAGAAAAGA
AAAGTTGAATTCATGGCCAGAAAAGTGGACCTGACCAGTTGTGACCGAGAGCCGATACACATTCCTGGCT
CTATCCAGCCATGTGGGTGTTTGCTGGCCTGCGATGCCCAGGCAGTCAGGATTACTCGAATTACCGAAAA
TGCGGGTGCCTTCTTTGGCCGTGAAACGCCCCGTGTCGGCGAACTCTTAGCCGATTATTTCGGAGAAACC
GAGGCTCACGCACTTAGGAACGCACTGGCGCAATCAAGCGATCCCAAACGCCCTGCTCTCATCTTTGGGT
GGAGAGATGGACTGACAGGCCGTACTTTCGACATAAGCCTTCACCGGCATGACGGAACCAGTATAATTGA
GTTTGAACCGGCCGCCGCTGAGCAAGCAGACAACCCCCTTCGCCTGACCAGACAAATTATCGCCCGCACT
AAGGAGCTGAAATCGCTGGAAGAAATGGCCGCTCGTGTTCCCAGGTATCTTCAGGCAATGCTGGGTTATC
ATAGGGTAATGCTCTACAGATTCGCCGACGATGGCTCTGGTATGGTAATAGGGGAGGCCAAGCGATCCGA
CCTGGAGTCTTTTCTGGGGCAGCATTTCCCCGCATCTCTAGTACCCCAGCAGGCAAGGCTTTTGTACCTC
AAGAATGCCATCCGCGTGGTATCGGACTCCCGCGGTATTAGTAGCAGGATCGTTCCAGAACACGACGCCT
CTGGAGCTGCGCTGGATCTGTCTTTCGCTCACCTCCGATCTATCAGCCCTTGTCATTTAGAGTTTCTGCG
AAATATGGGGGTCAGCGCAAGTATGTCCCTGAGCATAATAATCGATGGAACACTATGGGGCCTAATAATT
TGCCATCATTACGAACCTAGAGCAGTACCAATGGCACAGCGAGTGGCCGCCGAAATGTTCGCCGATTTTT
TGTCTCTTCATTTTACTGCCGCTCACCATCAGCGCGGCCACGGGACTGGCTCGACAGGTTCTGGCAGTAG
TGGGACTGCTTCATCAGAAAATAATAACATGGCCATGGCCAGAAAAGTGGACCTGACCAGTTGTGACCGA
GAGCCGATACACATTCCTGGCTCTATCCAGCCATGTGGGTGTTTGCTGGCCTGCGATGCCCAGGCAGTCA
GGATTACTCGAATTACCGAAAATGCGGGTGCCTTCTTTGGCCGTGAAACGCCCCGTGTCGGCGAACTCTT
AGCCGATTATTTCGGAGAAACCGAGGCTCACGCACTTAGGAACGCACTGGCGCAATCAAGCGATCCCAAA
CGCCCTGCTCTCATCTTTGGGTGGAGAGATGGACTGACAGGCCGTACTTTCGACATAAGCCTTCACCGGC
ATGACGGAACCAGTATAATTGAGTTTGAACCGGCCGCCGCTGAGCAAGCAGACAACCCCCTTCGCCTGAC
CAGACAAATTATCGCCCGCACTAAGGAGCTGAAATCGCTGGAAGAAATGGCCGCTCGTGTTCCCAGGTAT
CTTCAGGCAATGCTGGGTTATCATAGGGTAATGCTCTACAGATTCGCCGACGATGGCTCTGGTATGGTAA
TAGGGGAGGCCAAGCGATCCGACCTGGAGTCTTTTCTGGGGCAGCATTTCCCCGCATCTCTAGTACCCCA
GCAGGCAAGGCTTTTGTACCTCAAGAATGCCATCCGCGTGGTATCGGACTCCCGCGGTATTAGTAGCAGG
ATCGTTCCAGAACACGACGCCTCTGGAGCTGCGCTGGATCTGTCTTTCGCTCACCTCCGATCTATCAGCC
CTTGTCATTTAGAGTTTCTGCGAAATATGGGGGTCAGCGCAAGTATGTCCCTGAGCATAATAATCGATGG
AACACTATGGGGCCTAATAATTTGCCATCATTACGAACCTAGAGCAGTACCAATGGCACAGCGAGTGGCC
GCCGAAATGTTCGCCGATTTTTTGTCTCTTCATTTTACTGCCGCTCACCATCAGCGCGGATCCGCGTTTA
AACTCGAGTCTCACGGCTTCCCTCCCGAGGTGGAGGAGCAGGCCGCCGGCACCCTGCCCATGAGCTGCGC
CCAGGAGAGCGGCATGGATAGACACCCTGCTGCTTGCGCCAGCGCCAGGATCAACGTCTTGAAGTTCCTA
TTCTCTAGAAAGTATAGGAACTTCTAGTAAGTTTCTGAATGGCCGAGTAGCCACGCCCTAGAGCTAGCAG
TCCTCATCCAGGCAACCGAGGGCAGTGGTTTTGTTTGTGTTCTTGGCTGTTCCTAAAGCTTGCCCTTTGA
GTATTATCAGGAGAACCCAAGCTGTCTCTGGATTCGACACCCTTTAAGACAAATACCTTGGCTCGGGAGG
AGTGGGAACAGGGAGAGACAAAAACCACCACTTCCTGGGGAGACGTGGATACCGTCCTCCTTGCCACCAT
GGCCAGTATGTGCAGAGCAGTACTGCAGTGTGTTCAGGGTTAGCGCCCATGAAAGGGGACCGAGTGTATG
ACAATCTGCGTTGATCATGGACTACTAAATGCCTTCACACAGGAGGCTTTGACTTGCACAATTCTTTGGG
AAGAAACTGCACACCCATAGGACAGTCGATAAGGCTGAGTCGGGGAGGCTCAGACCATTGAGGCTTGAAA
TTGCAAAACTCTTGTAGCTCATTCTGAAATCTTTCCCCTGTAGTCCAGAACTGGGGAGGCCAGGAGAGCC
GTTACTCACTCCATGGCTCTCAGACCGCGTTCCTCTTTGGCCTTCCTTCCAGCCGAGCCGTCACCATAAG
TAAATCAAGTCCCTTCCTCCCAGTCACACGGCTGAGCGCAGACGGCTTGTTTTAAAAAGATGATGAACAT
GACAGTATTTTGTTTTGCTTTGATTTGGGGGGGAAGGGTTCATCTTGCTTTTGGAGGTTGTTTTGGGGAA
AAAACAGTTTATATAAACTGATTTTTGTAGTTTTGGTATTTAAAGCAAAAACAAACAAAAAACAAACCCC
TTTTTGGTACCTGCACTGCATCCCTCGGGTGGGGCAGTGCCTACTTTGGAAGATGCTGCAGCCTGCGAGG
GGATCTGCTGGGGCTTCCCCTTCGCCACACAGAAGCCTGCTTAGTGCTTTCTGCACCAGACAACCTGTTG
AGGCGTATAACCTGATCTGTACATGCGGCCGCCACCGCGGTGGAGCTCCAGCTTTTGTTCCCTTTAGTGA
GGGTTAATTGCGCGCTTGGCGTAATCATGGTCATAGCTGTTTCCTGTGTGAAATTGTTATCCGCTCACAA
TTCCACACAACATACGAGCCGGAAGCATAAAGTGTAAAGCCTGGGGTGCCTAATGAGTGAGCTAACTCAC
ATTAATTGCGTTGCGCTCACTGCCCGCTTTCCAGTCGGGAAACCTGTCGTGCCAGCTGCATTAATGAATC
GGCCAACGCGCGGGGAGAGGCGGTTTGCGTATTGGGCGCTCTTCCGCTTCCTCGCTCACTGACTCGCTGC
GCTCGGTCGTTCGGCTGCGGCGAGCGGTATCAGCTCACTCAAAGGCGGTAATACGGTTATCCACAGAATC
AGGGGATAACGCAGGAAAGAACATGTGAGCAAAAGGCCAGCAAAAGGCCAGGAACCGTAAAAAGGCCGCG
TTGCTGGCGTTTTTCCATAGGCTCCGCCCCCCTGACGAGCATCACAAAAATCGACGCTCAAGTCAGAGGT
GGCGAAACCCGACAGGACTATAAAGATACCAGGCGTTTCCCCCTGGAAGCTCCCTCGTGCGCTCTCCTGT
TCCGACCCTGCCGCTTACCGGATACCTGTCCGCCTTTCTCCCTTCGGGAAGCGTGGCGCTTTCTCATAGC
TCACGCTGTAGGTATCTCAGTTCGGTGTAGGTCGTTCGCTCCAAGCTGGGCTGTGTGCACGAACCCCCCG
TTCAGCCCGACCGCTGCGCCTTATCCGGTAACTATCGTCTTGAGTCCAACCCGGTAAGACACGACTTATC
GCCACTGGCAGCAGCCACTGGTAACAGGATTAGCAGAGCGAGGTATGTAGGCGGTGCTACAGAGTTCTTG
AAGTGGTGGCCTAACTACGGCTACACTAGAAGAACAGTATTTGGTATCTGCGCTCTGCTGAAGCCAGTTA
CCTTCGGAAAAAGAGTTGGTAGCTCTTGATCCGGCAAACAAACCACCGCTGGTAGCGGTGGTTTTTTTGT
TTGCAAGCAGCAGATTACGCGCAGAAAAAAAGGATCTCAAGAAGATCCTTTGATCTTTTCTACGGGGTCT
GACGCTCAGTGGAACGAAAACTCACGTTAAGGGATTTTGGTCATGAGATTATCAAAAAGGATCTTCACCT
AGATCCTTTTAAATTAAAAATGAAGTTTTAAATCAATCTAAAGTATATATGAGTAAACTTGGTCTGACAG
TTACCAATGCTTAATCAGTGAGGCACCTATCTCAGCGATCTGTCTATTTCGTTCATCCATAGTTGCCTGA
CTCCCCGTCGTGTAGATAACTACGATACGGGAGGGCTTACCATCTGGCCCCAGTGCTGCAATGATACCGC
GGCTGCCACGCTCACCGGCTCCAGATTTATCAGCAATAAACCAGCCAGCCGGAAGGGCCGAGCGCAGAAG
TGGTCCTGCAACTTTATCCGCCTCCATCCAGTCTATTAATTGTTGCCGGGAAGCTAGAGTAAGTAGTTCG
CCAGTTAATAGTTTGCGCAACGTTGTTGCCATTGCTACAGGCATCGTGGTGTCACGCTCGTCGTTTGGTA
TGGCTTCATTCAGCTCCGGTTCCCAACGATCAAGGCGAGTTACATGATCCCCCATGTTGTGCAAAAAAGC
GGTTAGCTCCTTCGGTCCTCCGATCGTTGTCAGAAGTAAGTTGGCCGCAGTGTTATCACTCATGGTTATG
GCAGCACTGCATAATTCTCTTACTGTCATGCCATCCGTAAGATGCTTTTCTGTGACTGGTGAGTACTCAA
CCAAGTCATTCTGAGAATAGTGTATGCGGCGACCGAGTTGCTCTTGCCCGGCGTCAATACGGGATAATAC
CGCGCCACATAGCAGAACTTTAAAAGTGCTCATCATTGGAAAACGTTCTTCGGGGCGAAAACTCTCAAGG
ATCTTACCGCTGTTGAGATCCAGTTCGATGTAACCCACTCGTGCACCCAACTGATCTTCAGCATCTTTTA
CTTTCACCAGCGTTTCTGGGTGAGCAAAAACAGGAAGGCAAAATGCCGCAAAAAAGGGAATAAGGGCGAC
ACGGAAATGTTGAATACTCATACTCTTCCTTTTCAATATTATTGAAGCATTTATCAGGGTTATTGTCTCA
TGAGCGGATACATATTTGAATGTATTTAGAAAAATAAACAAATAGGGATTCCGCGCACATTTCCCCGAAA
AGTGCCAC
